Addgene plasmid #38238: pIS1-Vim/Actb5UTR-renilla
Depositing lab: David Sabatini. Depositing organization: Whitehead Institute for Biomedical Research. Publication: A unifying model for mTORC1-mediated regulation of mRNA translation. Thoreen CC, Chantranupong L, Keys HR, Wang T, Gray NS, Sabatini DM. Nature. 2012 May 2;485(7396):109-13. doi: 10.1038/nature11083. PubMed 22552098.
Backbone
  Vector backbone: pIS1
  Backbone size w/o insert (bp): 4000
  Total vector size (bp): 1000
  Modifications to backbone: Vector promoter was replaced with genomic mouse Vim promoter (1000 nt of predicted transcriptional start site).
  Vector type: Mammalian Expression, Luciferase
Growth in bacteria
  Bacterial resistance: Ampicillin, 100 μg/mL
  Growth temperature: 37°C
  Growth strain: DH5alpha
  Copy number: Unknown
Gene/Insert
  Gene/Insert name: Vim promoter with Actb 5UTR/Renilla (alt names: Vim; Actb)
  Species: M. musculus (mouse)
  Insert size (bp): 1000
  Mutation: Actb promoter (1000 nt upstream) and 5' UTR was replaced with the Vim promoter and first 30 nt of Actb 5' UTR
  Entrez Gene: Vim; Actb (a.k.a. Actx, E430023M04Rik, beta-actin)
  Promoter: Endogenous Vim
  Cloning method: Restriction Enzyme; 5′ cloning site Nco1 (not destroyed); 3′ cloning site Nhe1 (not destroyed)
  Sequencing primers: 5′ gggctcgctgggtcctaggct; 3′ CATCCGTTTCCTTTGTTCTGG
Terms and licenses: Academic/Nonprofit Terms; Industry Terms: Not Available to Industry
Depositor comments: This vector originally contained the mouse Actb 5' UTR followed by the renilla luciferase ORF. In the current version, the promoter and first 30 nt of the 5' UTR have been replaced by the mouse Vim promoter and first 30 nt of the Vim 5' UTR, respectively.
How to cite: pIS1-Vim/Actb5UTR-renilla was a gift from David Sabatini (Addgene plasmid # 38238 ; http://n2t.net/addgene:38238 ; RRID:Addgene_38238)
