[The description below was written by a language model from this plasmid's Addgene catalogue record.]
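Description:
pIS1-Vim/Actb5UTR-renilla is a mammalian expression luciferase reporter built on the pIS1 backbone, propagated in E. coli under ampicillin selection. The record gives no feature table and does not name the origin of replication, polyadenylation signal or other backbone elements. The size fields are also inconsistent: the backbone is listed at about 4000 bp, while the total vector size is listed as 1000 bp, the same figure given for the insert. The overall plasmid size therefore cannot be taken from this entry.

The payload is a Renilla luciferase open reading frame placed downstream of mouse genomic regulatory sequence. The original vector promoter was replaced with about 1000 nt of the mouse vimentin (Vim) promoter region, defined relative to the predicted transcriptional start site, so transcription initiates from an endogenous promoter rather than a viral one. The leader preceding luciferase is a chimeric Vim/Actb 5' UTR, but the record describes it in conflicting ways. According to the depositor comments, the parent construct carried the mouse Actb promoter and 5' UTR ahead of Renilla, and its promoter and first 30 nt of the 5' UTR were swapped for the Vim promoter and the first 30 nt of the Vim 5' UTR. The mutation field instead refers to the first 30 nt of the Actb 5' UTR. The plasmid name fits a Vim-derived start fused to the remaining Actb leader, though checking against the sequence would be prudent.

The associated publication concerns mTORC1-mediated regulation of mRNA translation. This suggests the reporter is meant to test how the extreme 5' end of a transcript affects translation of a linked luciferase in transfected mammalian cells, most likely by comparison with related constructs carrying other 5' UTRs.
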