>Addgene plasmid #38238 | pIS1-Vim/Actb5UTR-renilla | addgene partial sequence | sequence record 51156 | Rluc-R 5'-TTTACATCTGGCCCACCACT-3'
GTTCTGGATCATAAACTTTCGAAGTCATGGTGGCTAGCGGCGAACTGGTGGCGGGTGTGGACCGGCAACG
AAGGAGCTGCAAAGAAGGGGGTCCCGGAGCAAGAGTGGCAGAGGACTGGACAACGCCAAGGGCGCTGCTT
TTATAACACTGTTAGGAAAGAGGGTCCCCTCCCACTGCCATCCTAGCCGCCGAGCGAGCCAGCCAATGGG
GACCCGGAAAGAAGTGAGGAAGGGGGGTGGGGGAGGGAGCTCCCCTCGAGCCTTCCTCCAGGGCTGTAGG
GTATCAAGCACAGTCCTGTTACTAATTGGAAGTGCTAGGCCTTTCAGGGGCTTTCCTGGTGATCACCCGA
ACTCTCTACTCACCCTTGGGTGCTGAGAAAGAAGGGATCGCGGGAAGGATTCATGGGGGAAGGAAGGGGG
GCTCTGGAAAGTTGAGTAAAGCGATCCCTGGCACTGGGCCAAAGGGGCGTGGGACTAGGCGCGCTGGTAG
GAGGGGCGTGGTCGCAGTCGCAGATCTGCGGTCTTCTGGGACTGGGTGGGTGGGGAGATCCGAGAGCGGA
GGAGCAGGAAGAGCCTGCAAAAGCAGTCCTGCAGATCGGAAGCCGGGGAGAGAGAAACAAAGAGGGCCCG
AGATTGGGGGTGGAGAAGCACACAGCCCAAGATATCTGGCTCAAGACCTTTGCAGAGGGCTTGTTTGACG
TGGTCATATCCCCTGATCTAACGGACTCAGTTCAACTAGAGAGGATTAGGAGCCACTGCCTCTGGAGTAA
AGCCCAGGGGACGGGGTGG
